>Addgene plasmid #12008 | pAG150 FGFR1 3'UTR | depositor full sequence | sequence record 7167 | Author sequence
AGATCTGCGCAGCACCATGGCCTGAAATAACCTCTGAAAGAGGAACTTGGTTAGGTACCTTCTGAGGCGG
AAAGAACCAGCTGTGGAATGTGTGTCAGTTAGGGTGTGGAAAGTCCCCAGGCTCCCCAGCAGGCAGAAGT
ATGCAAAGCATGCATCTCAATTAGTCAGCAACCAGGTGTGGAAAGTCCCCAGGCTCCCCAGCAGGCAGAA
GTATGCAAAGCATGCATCTCAATTAGTCAGCAACCATAGTCCCGCCCCTAACTCCGCCCATCCCGCCCCT
AACTCCGCCCAGTTCCGCCCATTCTCCGCCCCATGGCTGACTAATTTTTTTTATTTATGCAGAGGCCGAG
GCCGCCTCGGCCTCTGAGCTATTCCAGAAGTAGTGAGGAGGCTTTTTTGGAGGCCTAGGCTTTTGCAAAA
AGCTTGATTCTTCTGACACAACAGTCTCGAACTTAAGCTGCAGAAGTTGGTCGTGAGGCACTGGGCAGGT
AAGTATCAAGGTTACAAGACAGGTTTAAGGAGACCAATAGAAACTGGGCTTGTCGAGACAGAGAAGACTC
TTGCGTTTCTGATAGGCACCTATTGGTCTTACTGACATCCACTTTGCCTTTCTCTCCACAGGTGTCCACT
CCCAGTTCAATTACAGCTCTTAAGGCTAGAGTACTTAATACGACTCACTATAGGCTAGCCACCATGACTT
CGAAAGTTTATGATCCAGAACAAAGGAAACGGATGATAACTGGTCCGCAGTGGTGGGCCAGATGTAAACA
AATGAATGTTCTTGATTCATTTATTAATTATTATGATTCAGAAAAACATGCAGAAAATGCTGTTATTTTT
TTACATGGTAACGCGGCCTCTTCTTATTTATGGCGACATGTTGTGCCACATATTGAGCCAGTAGCGCGGT
GTATTATACCAGACCTTATTGGTATGGGCAAATCAGGCAAATCTGGTAATGGTTCTTATAGGTTACTTGA
TCATTACAAATATCTTACTGCATGGTTTGAACTTCTTAATTTACCAAAGAAGATCATTTTTGTCGGCCAT
GATTGGGGTGCTTGTTTGGCATTTCATTATAGCTATGAGCATCAAGATAAGATCAAAGCAATAGTTCACG
CTGAAAGTGTAGTAGATGTGATTGAATCATGGGATGAATGGCCTGATATTGAAGAAGATATTGCGTTGAT
CAAATCTGAAGAAGGAGAAAAAATGGTTTTGGAGAATAACTTCTTCGTGGAAACCATGTTGCCATCAAAA
ATCATGAGAAAGTTAGAACCAGAAGAATTTGCAGCATATCTTGAACCATTCAAAGAGAAAGGTGAAGTTC
GTCGTCCAACATTATCATGGCCTCGTGAAATCCCGTTAGTAAAAGGTGGTAAACCTGACGTTGTACAAAT
TGTTAGGAATTATAATGCTTATCTACGTGCAAGTGATGATTTACCAAAAATGTTTATTGAATCGGACCCA
GGATTCTTTTCCAATGCTATTGTTGAAGGTGCCAAGAAGTTTCCTAATACTGAATTTGTCAAAGTAAAAG
GTCTTCATTTTTCGCAAGAAGATGCACCTGATGAAATGGGAAAATATATCAAATCGTTCGTTGAGCGAGT
TCTCAAAAATGAACAATAATTCTAGGAGCTCGTGTCTGCTGACTCCAGTGCATCCATGAACTCTGGGGTT
CTTCTGGTTCGGCCATCACGGCTCTCCTCCAGTGGGACTCCCATGCTAGCAGGGGTCTCTGAGTATGAGC
TTCCCGAAGACCCTCGCTGGGAGCTGCCTCGGGACAGGTAATAATACTTTGACTCCCAACTTTTTGAAGG
CATTCCTTGCTTGCTATTCTAGTGGTGGAAGGTGTGTATACTAACACCTTCTGGGCGGTGAAGGTTCATG
AAATGCCTGCAGAAACATTCATTCCACTTTCTGCTCGCAGTTGGGTGAAATACAGAGAGGTGGAGATGGG
GTGCCTCTCAAGGTTTGAACTTCACCAGCCCCAACTTATGCCACTCTCTGTTTCCCCCGAAAGACTGGTC
TTAGGCAAACCCCTGGGAGAGGGCTGCTTTGGGCAGGTGGTGTTGGCAGAGGCTATCGGGCTGGACAAGG
ACAAACCCAACCGTGTGACCAAAGTGGCTGTGAAGATGTTGAAGTGTAAGTGATGCTTCTGTCCTTGCAA
AGAAAATCTTGTCCCATTCCAAGCAAACAGCAGGCCTCGGGCCCAGCAGAACAGCTTCTCTGGTGCCTTT
GCTGCCCACACCTGCTCCGCTGCCTGCTTGGGGTTACCTGGGAGTGGAGGGGGTGTTCTGCACCTTGAGA
TTGTTCTATGACGTCACTCTGTTCCTTGGCGTACTAGTGTTCTAGAGCGGCCGCTTCGAGCAGACATGAT
AAGATACATTGATGAGTTTGGACAAACCACAACTAGAATGCAGTGAAAAAAATGCTTTATTTGTGAAATT
TGTGATGCTATTGCTTTATTTGTAACCATTATAAGCTGCAATAAACAAGTTAACAACAACAATTGCATTC
ATTTTATGTTTCAGGTTCAGGGGGAGGTGTGGGAGGTTTTTTAAAGCAAGTAAAACCTCTACAAATGTGG
TAAAATCGATAAGGATCCAGGTGGCACTTTTCGGGGAAATGTGCGCGGAACCCCTATTTGTTTATTTTTC
TAAATACATTCAAATATGTATCCGCTCATGAGACAATAACCCTGATAAATGCTTCAATAATATTGAAAAA
GGAAGAGTATGAGTATTCAACATTTCCGTGTCGCCCTTATTCCCTTTTTTGCGGCATTTTGCCTTCCTGT
TTTTGCTCACCCAGAAACGCTGGTGAAAGTAAAAGATGCTGAAGATCAGTTGGGTGCACGAGTGGGTTAC
ATCGAACTGGATCTCAACAGCGGTAAGATCCTTGAGAGTTTTCGCCCCGAAGAACGTTTTCCAATGATGA
GCACTTTTAAAGTTCTGCTATGTGGCGCGGTATTATCCCGTATTGACGCCGGGCAAGAGCAACTCGGTCG
CCGCATACACTATTCTCAGAATGACTTGGTTGAGTACTCACCAGTCACAGAAAAGCATCTTACGGATGGC
ATGACAGTAAGAGAATTATGCAGTGCTGCCATAACCATGAGTGATAACACTGCGGCCAACTTACTTCTGA
CAACGATCGGAGGACCGAAGGAGCTAACCGCTTTTTTGCACAACATGGGGGATCATGTAACTCGCCTTGA
TCGTTGGGAACCGGAGCTGAATGAAGCCATACCAAACGACGAGCGTGACACCACGATGCCTGTAGCAATG
GCAACAACGTTGCGCAAACTATTAACTGGCGAACTACTTACTCTAGCTTCCCGGCAACAATTAATAGACT
GGATGGAGGCGGATAAAGTTGCAGGACCACTTCTGCGCTCGGCCCTTCCGGCTGGCTGGTTTATTGCTGA
TAAATCTGGAGCCGGTGAGCGTGGGTCTCGCGGTATCATTGCAGCACTGGGGCCAGATGGTAAGCCCTCC
CGTATCGTAGTTATCTACACGACGGGGAGTCAGGCAACTATGGATGAACGAAATAGACAGATCGCTGAGA
TAGGTGCCTCACTGATTAAGCATTGGTAACTGTCAGACCAAGTTTACTCATATATACTTTAGATTGATTT
AAAACTTCATTTTTAATTTAAAAGGATCTAGGTGAAGATCCTTTTTGATAATCTCATGACCAAAATCCCT
TAACGTGAGTTTTCGTTCCACTGAGCGTCAGACCCCGTAGAAAAGATCAAAGGATCTTCTTGAGATCCTT
TTTTTCTGCGCGTAATCTGCTGCTTGCAAACAAAAAAACCACCGCTACCAGCGGTGGTTTGTTTGCCGGA
TCAAGAGCTACCAACTCTTTTTCCGAAGGTAACTGGCTTCAGCAGAGCGCAGATACCAAATACTGTTCTT
CTAGTGTAGCCGTAGTTAGGCCACCACTTCAAGAACTCTGTAGCACCGCCTACATACCTCGCTCTGCTAA
TCCTGTTACCAGTGGCTGCTGCCAGTGGCGATAAGTCGTGTCTTACCGGGTTGGACTCAAGACGATAGTT
ACCGGATAAGGCGCAGCGGTCGGGCTGAACGGGGGGTTCGTGCACACAGCCCAGCTTGGAGCGAACGACC
TACACCGAACTGAGATACCTACAGCGTGAGCTATGAGAAAGCGCCACGCTTCCCGAAGGGAGAAAGGCGG
ACAGGTATCCGGTAAGCGGCAGGGTCGGAACAGGAGAGCGCACGAGGGAGCTTCCAGGGGGAAACGCCTG
GTATCTTTATAGTCCTGTCGGGTTTCGCCACCTCTGACTTGAGCGTCGATTTTTGTGATGCTCGTCAGGG
GGGCGGAGCCTATGGAAAAACGCCAGCAACGCGGCCTTTTTACGGTTCCTGGCCTTTTGCTGGCCTTTTG
CTCACATGGCTCGAC
Features (pLannotate 1.2.2; 11 found; start..end, strand, type, name):
     62..419     +  promoter       SV40 promoter: SV40 enhancer and early promoter
    489..621     +  intron         chimeric intron: chimera between introns from human β-globin and immunoglobulin heavy chain genes
    666..684     +  promoter       T7 promoter: promoter for bacteriophage T7 RNA polymerase
    694..1629    +  CDS            Rluc: luciferase from the anthozoan coelenterate Renilla reniformis (sea pansy)
   1642..1788    +  CDS            FGFR1 (fragment): FGFR1_HUMAN - Also known as BFGFR, CEK, FGFBR, FLG, FLT2, HBGFR. Experimental evidence at protein level: Swiss-Prot protein existence level 1. Tyrosine-protein kinase that acts as cell-surface receptor for fibroblast growth factors and plays an essential role in the regulation of embryonic development, cell proliferation, differentiation and migration. Required for normal mesoderm patterning and correct axial organization during embryonic development, normal skeletogenesis and normal development of the gonadotropin-releasing hormone (GnRH) neuronal system. Phosphorylates PLCG1, FRS2, GAB1 and
   1965..2144    +  CDS            fgfr1 (fragment): FGFR1_XENLA - Also known as fgfra2. Experimental evidence at protein level: Swiss-Prot protein existence level 1. Tyrosine-protein kinase that acts as cell-surface receptor for fibroblast growth factors and plays an essential role in the regulation of embryonic development, cell proliferation, differentiation and migration. Required for normal mesoderm patterning and normal skeletogenesis. Phosphorylates PLCG1, FRS2, GAB1 and SHB. Ligand binding leads to the activation of several signaling cascades. Activation of PLCG1 leads to the production of the cellular signaling molecules diacylglycerol
   2380..2501    -  polyA_signal   SV40 poly(A) signal: SV40 polyadenylation signal
   2524..2592    -  CDS            large T antigen (fragment): large T antigen from SV40 (simian virus 40)
   2634..2738    +  promoter       AmpR promoter: bla
   2739..3599    +  CDS            AmpR: β-lactamase; bla; confers resistance to ampicillin, carbenicillin, and related antibiotics
   3770..4358    +  rep_origin     ori: high-copy-number ColE1/pMB1/pBR322/pUC origin of replication
