[The description below was written by a language model from this plasmid's Addgene catalogue record and pLannotate feature annotations shown in this document.]
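Description:
pAG150 FGFR1 3'UTR is a mammalian Renilla luciferase reporter plasmid built on pIS2, a derivative of the commercial pRL-SV40 vector. It carries a roughly 700 bp human FGFR1 segment, catalogued as a 3'UTR (also listed as "N15 3'UTR"), cloned between retained SacI and SpeI sites immediately downstream of the luciferase coding sequence. The sequence record is 4,425 nt, consistent with the stated 3.7 kb backbone plus insert. The plasmid is propagated in E. coli at high copy from a ColE1/pUC-type origin and selected with ampicillin through the bla gene and its native promoter. No mammalian selection marker is annotated, which suits transient transfection.

The expression unit is driven by the SV40 enhancer/early promoter, followed by a chimeric β-globin/immunoglobulin intron that promotes efficient processing of the transcript. A T7 promoter sits just upstream of Rluc and allows in vitro transcription. The FGFR1 insert follows the Rluc open reading frame, and an SV40 polyadenylation signal lies beyond it, so the FGFR1 sequence forms the 3' untranslated region of the luciferase mRNA. The automated annotation labels two stretches of the insert as FGFR1 coding fragments (one human, one matched to the Xenopus orthologue). This suggests that the cloned segment may include sequence resembling the end of the FGFR1 coding region, although here it lies after the Rluc coding sequence. The short "large T antigen" fragment is a homology call in the SV40-derived region next to the poly(A) signal.

With this design, luciferase output reflects post-transcriptional regulation conferred by the FGFR1 sequence. The associated publication concerns microRNA-mediated mRNA repression, so the construct fits assays that measure microRNA targeting of this UTR. The record does not state which microRNA or target sites were tested.
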