Addgene plasmid #12008: pAG150 FGFR1 3'UTR
Depositing lab: David Bartel. Depositing organization: Whitehead Institute for Biomedical Research. Publication: The widespread impact of mammalian MicroRNAs on mRNA repression and evolution. Farh KK, Grimson A, Jan C, Lewis BP, Johnston WK, Lim LP, Burge CB, Bartel DP. Science. 2005 Dec 16. 310(5755):1817-21. 10.1126/science.1121158 PubMed 16308420.
Backbone
  Vector backbone: pIS2
  Backbone manufacturer: pIS2 derived from pRL-SV40 (Promega)
  Backbone size w/o insert (bp): 3700
  Vector type: Mammalian Expression, Luciferase
Growth in bacteria
  Bacterial resistance: Ampicillin, 100 μg/mL
  Growth temperature: 37°C
  Growth strain: DH5alpha
  Copy number: High Copy
Gene/Insert
  Gene/Insert name: N15 3'UTR (alt name: FGFR1)
  Species: H. sapiens (human)
  Insert size (bp): 700
  GenBank ID: AY585209
  Entrez Gene: FGFR1 (a.k.a. BFGFR, CD331, CEK, ECCL, FGFBR, FGFR-1, FLG, FLT-2, FLT2, HBGFR, HH2, HRTFDS, KAL2, N-SAM, OGD, bFGF-R-1)
  Cloning method: Restriction Enzyme; 5′ cloning site SacI (not destroyed); 3′ cloning site SpeI (not destroyed)
  Sequencing primers: 5′ EBV rev primer (GTGGTTTGTCCAAACTCATC)
Terms and licenses: Academic/Nonprofit Terms; Industry Terms: Not Available to Industry
Depositor comments: FGFR1 3'UTR in renilla luciferase reporter plasmid.
How to cite: pAG150 FGFR1 3'UTR was a gift from David Bartel (Addgene plasmid # 12008 ; http://n2t.net/addgene:12008 ; RRID:Addgene_12008)
