>Addgene plasmid #12008 | pAG150 FGFR1 3'UTR | addgene partial sequence | sequence record 18601 | 12008 with EBV-rev
TACGCCAAGGAACAGAGTGACGTCATAGAACAATCTCAAGGTGCAGAACACCCCCTCCACTCCCAGGTAA
CCCCAAGCAGGCAGCGGAGCAGGTGTGGGCAGCAAAGGCACCAGAGAAGCTGTTCTGCTGGGCCCGAGGC
CTGCTGTTTGCTTGGAATGGGACAAGATTTTCTTTGCAAGGACAGAAGCATCACTTACACTTCAACATCT
TCACAGCCACTTTGGTCACACGGTTGGGTTTGTCCTTGTCCAGCCCGATAGCCTCTGCCAACACCACCTG
CCCAAAGCAGCCCTCTCCCAGGGGTTTGCCTAAGACCAGTCTTTCGGGGGAAACAGAGAGTGGCATAAGT
TGGGGCTGGTGAAGTTCAAACCTTGAGAGGCACCCCATCTCCACCTCTCTGTATTTCACCCAACTGCGAG
CAGAAAGTGGAATGAATGTTTCTGCAGGCATTTCATGAACCTTCACCGCCCAGAAGGTGTTAGTATACAC
ACCTTCCACCACTAGAATAGCAAGCAAGGAATGCCTTCAAAAAGTTGGGAGTCAAAGTATTATTACCTGT
CCCGAGGCAGCTCCCAGCGAGGGTCTTCGGGAAGCTCATACTCAGAGACCCCTGCTAGCATGGGAGTCCC
ACTGGAGGAGAGCCGTGATGGCCGAACCAGAAGAACCCCAGAGTTCATGGATG
